>Addgene plasmid #237184 | 15-PGDH-NanoLuc Fusion Vector | addgene full sequence | sequence record 471913 | Addgene NGS Result
TCAATATTGGCCATTAGCCATATTATTCATTGGTTATATAGCATAAATCAATATTGGCTATTGGCCATTG
CATACGTTGTATCTATATCATAATATGTACATTTATATTGGCTCATGTCCAATATGACCGCCATGTTGGC
ATTGATTATTGACTAGTTATTAATAGTAATCAATTACGGGGTCATTAGTTCATAGCCCATATATGGAGTT
CCGCGTTACATAACTTACGGTAAATGGCCCGCCTGGCTGACCGCCCAACGACCCCCGCCCATTGACGTCA
ATAATGACGTATGTTCCCATAGTAACGCCAATAGGGACTTTCCATTGACGTCAATGGGTGGAGTATTTAC
GGTAAACTGCCCACTTGGCAGTACATCAAGTGTATCATATGCCAAGTCCGCCCCCTATTGACGTCAATGA
CGGTAAATGGCCCGCCTGGCATTATGCCCAGTACATGACCTTACGGGACTTTCCTACTTGGCAGTACATC
TACGTATTAGTCATCGCTATTACCATGGTGATGCGGTTTTGGCAGTACACCAATGGGCGTGGATAGCGGT
TTGACTCACGGGGATTTCCAAGTCTCCACCCCATTGACGTCAATGGGAGTTTGTTTTGGCACCAAAATCA
ACGGGACTTTCCAAAATGTCGTAATAACCCCGCCCCGTTGACGCAAATGGGCGGTAGGCGTGTACGGTGG
GAGGTCTATATAAGCAGAGCTGGTTTAGTGAACCGTCAGATCACTAGAAGCTTTATTGCGGTAGTTTATC
ACAGTTAAATTGCTAACGCAGTCAGTGCTTCTGACACAACAGTCTCGAACTTAAGCTGCAGAAGTTGGTC
GTGAGGCACTGGGCAGGTAAGTATCAAGGTTACAAGACAGGTTTAAGGAGACCAATAGAAACTGGGCTTG
TCGAGACAGAGAAGACTCTTGCGTTTCTGATAGGCACCTATTGGTCTTACTGACATCCACTTTGCCTTTC
TCTCCACAGGTGTCCACTCCCAGTTCAATTACAGCTCTTAAGGCTAGAGTATTAATACGACTCACTATAG
GGCTAGCGATCGCCATGCACGTGAACGGCAAAGTGGCGCTGGTGACCGGCGCGGCTCAGGGCATAGGCAG
AGCCTTTGCAGAGGCGCTGCTGCTTAAGGGCGCCAAGGTAGCGCTGGTGGATTGGAATCTTGAAGCAGGT
GTACAGTGTAAAGCTGCCCTGGATGAGCAGTTTGAACCTCAGAAGACTCTGTTCATCCAGTGCGATGTGG
CTGACCAGCAACAACTGAGAGACACTTTTAGAAAAGTTGTAGACCACTTTGGAAGACTGGACATTTTGGT
CAATAATGCTGGAGTGAATAATGAGAAAAACTGGGAAAAAACTCTGCAAATTAATTTGGTTTCTGTTATC
AGTGGAACCTATCTTGGTTTGGATTACATGAGTAAGCAAAATGGAGGTGAAGGCGGCATCATTATCAATA
TGTCATCTTTAGCAGGACTCATGCCCGTTGCACAGCAGCCGGTTTATTGTGCTTCAAAGCATGGCATAGT
TGGATTCACACGCTCAGCAGCGTTGGCTGCTAATCTTATGAACAGTGGTGTGAGACTGAATGCCATTTGT
CCAGGCTTTGTTAACACAGCCATCCTTGAATCAATTGAAAAAGAAGAAAACATGGGACAATATATAGAAT
ATAAGGATCATATCAAGGATATGATTAAATACTATGGAATTTTGGACCCACCATTGATTGCCAATGGATT
GATAACACTCATTGAAGATGATGCTTTAAATGGTGCTATTATGAAGATCACAACTTCTAAGGGAATTCAT
TTTCAAGACTATGATACAACTCCATTTCAAGCAAAAACCCAAGTTTCTCTCGGCTCGAGCGGCGTCTTCA
CACTCGAAGATTTCGTTGGGGACTGGCGACAGACAGCCGGCTACAACCTGGACCAAGTCCTTGAACAGGG
AGGTGTGTCCAGTTTGTTTCAGAATCTCGGGGTGTCCGTAACTCCGATCCAAAGGATTGTCCTGAGCGGT
GAAAATGGGCTGAAGATCGACATCCATGTCATCATCCCGTATGAAGGTCTGAGCGGCGACCAAATGGGCC
AGATCGAAAAAATTTTTAAGGTGGTGTACCCTGTGGATGATCATCACTTTAAGGTGATCCTGCACTATGG
CACACTGGTAATCGACGGGGTTACGCCGAACATGATCGACTATTTCGGACGGCCGTATGAAGGCATCGCC
GTGTTCGACGGCAAAAAGATCACTGTAACAGGGACCCTGTGGAACGGCAACAAAATTATCGACGAGCGCC
TGATCAACCCCGACGGCTCCCTGCTGTTCCGAGTAACCATCAACGGAGTGACCGGCTGGCGGCTGTGCGA
ACGCATTCTGGCGTAAGGCCGCGACTCTAGAGTCGACCTGCAGGCATGCAAGCTGATCCGGCTGCTAACA
AAGCCCGAAAGGAAGCTGAGTTGGCTGCTGCCACCGCTGAGCAATAACTAGCATAACCCCTTGGGGCGGC
CGCTTCGAGCAGACATGATAAGATACATTGATGAGTTTGGACAAACCACAACTAGAATGCAGTGAAAAAA
ATGCTTTATTTGTGAAATTTGTGATGCTATTGCTTTATTTGTAACCATTATAAGCTGCAATAAACAAGTT
AACAACAACAATTGCATTCATTTTATGTTTCAGGTTCAGGGGGAGATGTGGGAGGTTTTTTTAAGCAAGT
AAAACCTCTACAAATGTGGTAAAATCGAATTTTAACAAAATATTAACGCTTACAATTTCCTGATGCGGTA
TTTTCTCCTTACGCATCTGTGCGGTATTTCACACCGCATACGCGGATCTGCGCAGCACCATGGCCTGAAA
TAACCTCTGAAAGAGGAACTTGGTTAGGTACCTTCTGAGGCGGAAAGAACCAGCTGTGGAATGTGTGTCA
GTTAGGGTGTGGAAAGTCCCCAGGCTCCCCAGCAGGCAGAAGTATGCAAAGCATGCATCTCAATTAGTCA
GCAACCAGGTGTGGAAAGTCCCCAGGCTCCCCAGCAGGCAGAAGTATGCAAAGCATGCATCTCAATTAGT
CAGCAACCATAGTCCCGCCCCTAACTCCGCCCATCCCGCCCCTAACTCCGCCCAGTTCCGCCCATTCTCC
GCCCCATGGCTGACTAATTTTTTTTATTTATGCAGAGGCCGAGGCCGCCTCGGCCTCTGAGCTATTCCAG
AAGTAGTGAGGAGGCTTTTTTGGAGGCCTAGGCTTTTGCAAAAAGCTTAATTAACTGTTGACAATTAATC
ATCGGCATAGTATATCGGCATAGTATAATACGACAAGGTGAGGAACTAAACCCAGGAGGCAGATCATGAT
TGAACAAGATGGATTGCACGCAGGTTCTCCGGCCGCTTGGGTGGAGAGGCTATTCGGCTATGACTGGGCA
CAACAGACAATCGGCTGCTCTGATGCCGCCGTGTTCCGGCTGTCAGCGCAGGGGCGCCCGGTTCTTTTTG
TCAAGACCGACCTGTCCGGTGCCCTGAATGAACTGCAGGACGAGGCAGCGCGGCTATCGTGGCTGGCCAC
GACGGGCGTTCCTTGCGCAGCTGTGCTCGACGTTGTCACTGAAGCGGGAAGGGACTGGCTGCTATTGGGC
GAAGTGCCGGGGCAGGATCTCCTGTCATCTCACCTTGCTCCTGCCGAGAAAGTATCCATCATGGCTGATG
CAATGCGGCGGCTGCATACGCTTGATCCGGCTACCTGCCCATTCGACCACCAAGCGAAACATCGCATCGA
GCGAGCACGTACTCGGATGGAAGCCGGTCTTGTCGATCAGGATGATCTGGACGAAGAGCATCAGGGGCTC
GCGCCAGCCGAACTGTTCGCCAGGCTCAAGGCGCGCATGCCCGACGGCGAGGATCTCGTCGTGACCCATG
GCGATGCCTGCTTGCCGAATATCATGGTGGAAAATGGCCGCTTTTCTGGATTCATCGACTGTGGCCGGCT
GGGTGTGGCGGACCGCTATCAGGACATAGCGTTGGCTACCCGTGATATTGCTGAAGAGCTTGGCGGCGAA
TGGGCTGACCGCTTCCTCGTGCTTTACGGTATCGCCGCTCCCGATTCGCAGCGCATCGCCTTCTATCGCC
TTCTTGACGAGTTCTTCTGAGCGGGACTCTGGGGTTCGAAATGACCGACCAAGCGACGCCCAACCTGCCA
TCACGATGGCCGCAATAAAATATCTTTATTTTCATTACATCTGTGTGTTGGTTTTTTGTGTGAATCGATA
GCGATAAGGATCCGCTCATGCGATGATAAGCTGTCAAACATGAGAATTACAACTTATATCGTATGGGGCT
GACTTCAGGTGCTACATTTGAAGAGATAAATTGCACTGAAATCTAGAAATATTTTATCTGATTAATAAGA
TGATCTTCTTGAGATCGTTTTGGTCTGCGCGTAATCTCTTGCTCTGAAAACGAAAAAACCGCCTTGCAGG
GCGGTTTTTCGAAGGTTCTCTGAGCTACCAACTCTTTGAACCGAGGTAACTGGCTTGGAGGAGCGCAGTC
ACCAAAACTTGTCCTTTCAGTTTAGCCTTAACCGGCGCATGACTTCAAGACTAACTCCTCTAAATCAATT
ACCAGTGGCTGCTGCCAGTGGTGCTTTTGCATGTCTTTCCGGGTTGGACTCAAGACGATAGTTACCGGAT
AAGGCGCAGCGGTCGGACTGAACGGGGGGTTCGTGCATACAGTCCAGCTTGGAGCGAACTGCCTACCCGG
AACTGAGTGTCAGGCGTGGAATGAGACAAACGCGGCCATAACAGCGGAATGACACCGGTAAACCGAAAGG
CAGGAACAGGAGAGCGCACGAGGGAGCCGCCAGGGGGAAACGCCTGGTATCTTTATAGTCCTGTCGGGTT
TCGCCACCACTGATTTGAGCGTCAGATTTCGTGATGCTTGTCAGGGGGGCGGAGCCTATGGAAAAACGGC
TTTGCCGCGGCCCTCTCACTTCCCTGTTAAGTATCTTCCTGGCATCTTCCAGGAAATCTCCGCCCCGTTC
GTAAGCCATTTCCGCTCGCCGCAGTCGAACGACCGAGCGTAGCGAGTCAGTGAGCGAGGAAGCGGAATAT
ATCCTGTATCACATATTCTGCTGACGCACCGGTGCAGCCTTTTTTCTCCTGCCACATGAAGCACTTCACT
GACACCCTCATCAGTGCCAACATAGTAAGCCAGTATACACTCCGCTAGCGCTGATGTCCGGCGGTGCTTT
TGCCGTTACGCACCACCCCGTCATGAGATTACGCGTTTTAGCGGTGCGTACAATTAAGGGATTATGGTAA
ATCCACTTACTGTCTGCCCTCGTAGCCATCGAGATAAACCGCAGTACTCCGGCCACGATGCGTCCGGCGT
AGAGGATCGAGATCT
Features (pLannotate 1.2.2; 23 found; start..end, strand, type, name):
    140..517     +  enhancer       CMV enhancer: human cytomegalovirus immediate early enhancer
    519..718     +  promoter       CMV promoter: human cytomegalovirus (CMV) immediate early promoter
    857..989     +  intron         chimeric intron: chimera between introns from human β-globin and immunoglobulin heavy chain genes
   1033..1051    +  promoter       T7 promoter: promoter for bacteriophage T7 RNA polymerase
   1065..1862    +  CDS            HPGD: PGDH_HUMAN - Also known as PGDH1, SDR36C1. Experimental evidence at protein level: Swiss-Prot protein existence level 1. Primary enzyme catalyzing the conversion of hydroxylated arachidonic acid species to their corresponding oxidized metabolites (Probable). Prostaglandin inactivation, catalyzes the first step in the catabolic pathway of the prostaglandins. Contributes to the regulation of events that are under the control of prostaglandin levels (PubMed:15574495, PubMed:16828555, PubMed:8086429). Catalyzes the NAD- dependent dehydrogenation of lipoxin A4 to form 15-oxo-lipoxin A4 (PubMed:1083
   1884..2396    +  CDS            Nluc: NanoLuc® luciferase human codon-optimized
   2405..2434    +  misc_feature   MCS (fragment): pUC18/19 multiple cloning site
   2441..2490    +  CDS            SET1 (fragment): solubility-enhancement tag derived from T7 phage gene 10B
   2498..2517    +  terminator     T7 terminator (fragment): transcription terminator for bacteriophage T7 RNA polymerase
   2539..2660    -  polyA_signal   SV40 poly(A) signal: SV40 polyadenylation signal
   2683..2751    -  CDS            large T antigen (fragment): large T antigen from SV40 (simian virus 40)
   2756..2788    +  rep_origin     M13 ori (fragment): M13 bacteriophage origin of replication; arrow indicates direction of (+) strand synthesis
   2789..2840    -  misc_feature   bom (fragment): basis of mobility region from pBR322
   2905..3262    +  promoter       SV40 promoter: SV40 enhancer and early promoter
   3277..3324    +  promoter       EM7 promoter: synthetic bacterial promoter&nbsp
   3356..4147    +  CDS            neo: KKA2_KLEPN - Also known as kan, nptII. Experimental evidence at protein level: Swiss-Prot protein existence level 1. Resistance to kanamycin, neomycin, paromomycin, ribostamycin, butirosin and gentamicin B. From Klebsiella pneumoniae.
   4214..4262    +  polyA_signal   poly(A) signal: synthetic polyadenylation signal
   4291..4307    -  promoter       tet promoter (fragment): E. coli promoter for tetracycline efflux protein gene
   4419..4964    +  rep_origin     p15A ori: Plasmids containing the medium-copy-number p15A origin of replication can be propagated in E. coli cells that contain a second plasmid with the ColE1 origin.
   5052..5107    +  rep_origin     RSF ori (fragment): Plasmids containing the RSF 1030 origin of replication can be propagated in E. coli cells that contain additional plasmids with compatible origins.
   5206..5232    -  misc_feature   bom (fragment): basis of mobility region from pBR322
   5226..5273    -  mobile_element IS1 (fragment): prokaryotic transposable element IS1
   5281..5352    +  misc_feature   cer region (fragment): ColE1-derived recombination site that helps to maintain plasmids as monomers
