[The description below was written by a language model from this plasmid's Addgene catalogue record and pLannotate feature annotations shown in this document.]
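Description:
15-PGDH-NanoLuc Fusion Vector is a mammalian expression plasmid of about 5.4 kb, built on the pFC32K-low Nluc CMV-Hygro Flexi backbone. It produces human 15-hydroxyprostaglandin dehydrogenase (HPGD, also called 15-PGDH) fused at its C terminus to NanoLuc luciferase. HPGD is the NAD-dependent enzyme that carries out the first step of prostaglandin catabolism. Its coding sequence sits directly upstream of a human codon-optimized Nluc open reading frame, so the two are translated as a single luminescent fusion protein. Transcription is driven by the human cytomegalovirus immediate early enhancer and promoter. A chimeric β-globin/immunoglobulin heavy chain intron follows, a standard element that improves mRNA processing and expression. A T7 promoter lies just before the insert and could support in vitro transcription. An SV40 polyadenylation signal is annotated downstream of the fusion.

In E. coli the plasmid replicates from a p15A origin, consistent with its listing as low copy, and is selected with kanamycin. The resistance gene is neo (nptII), placed behind both an SV40 enhancer/early promoter and the bacterial EM7 promoter and followed by a synthetic poly(A) signal. This arrangement allows expression of the marker in both bacteria and mammalian cells. Although the backbone name includes "Hygro", the feature table shows no hygromycin resistance gene, only neo. The remaining short annotations (fragments of M13 ori, bom, IS1, cer, RSF ori, SET1 and large T antigen) are partial matches and probably backbone remnants rather than functional parts.

The record states the purpose only as expressing the fusion protein in mammalian cells. NanoLuc fusions of this kind generally serve as luminescent reporters of a protein's abundance or as energy donors in bioluminescence resonance energy transfer assays, but no specific assay is named.
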