Addgene plasmid #237184: 15-PGDH-NanoLuc Fusion Vector
Purpose: Express 15-PGDH-NanoLuc(R) Fusion Protein in Mammalian Cells under a CMV promoter
Depositing lab: Promega Corporation.
Backbone
  Vector backbone: pFC32K-low Nluc CMV-Hygro Flexi(R) Vector
  Vector type: Mammalian Expression
Growth in bacteria
  Bacterial resistance: Kanamycin, 50 μg/mL
  Growth temperature: 37°C
  Growth strain: DH5alpha
  Copy number: Low Copy
Gene/Insert
  Gene/Insert name: HPGD
  Species: H. sapiens (human)
  Entrez Gene: HPGD (a.k.a. 15-PGDH, PGDH, PGDH1, PHOAR1, SDR36C1)
  Promoter: CMV
  Tag / fusion protein: NanoLuc (R) (C terminal on backbone)
  Cloning method: Other
Terms and licenses: Academic/Nonprofit Terms; Industry Terms
How to cite: 15-PGDH-NanoLuc Fusion Vector was a gift from Promega Corporation (Addgene plasmid # 237184 ; http://n2t.net/addgene:237184 ; RRID:Addgene_237184)
